>Addgene plasmid #10767 | 979 pSG5L HA PTEN 1-393 | addgene partial sequence | sequence record 17701 | 10767 with T7
GGCCTACCCCTACGACGTGCCCGACTACGCCTCCCTCGGATCCATGACAGCCATCATCAAAGAGATCGTT
AGCAGAAACAAAAGGAGATATCAAGAGGATGGATTCGACTTAGACTTGACCTATATTTATCCAAACATTA
TTGCTATGGGATTTCCTGCAGAAAGACTTGAAGGCGTATACAGGAACAATATTGATGATGTAGTAAGGTT
TTTGGATTCAAAGCATAAAAACCATTACAAGATATACAATCTTTGTGCTGAAAGACATTATGACACCGCC
AAATTTAATTGCAGAGTTGCACAATATCCTTTTGAAGACCATAACCCACCACAGCTAGAACTTATCAAAC
CCTTTTGTGAAGATCTTGACCAATGGCTAAGTGAAGATGACAATCATGTTGCAGCAATTCACTGTAAAGC
TGGAAAGGGACGAACTGGTGTAATGATATGTGCATATTTATTACATCGGGGCAAATTTTTAAAGGCACAA
GAGGCCCTAGATTTCTATGGGGAAGTAAGGACCAGAGACAAAAAGGGAGTAACTATTCCCAGTCAGAGGC
GCTATGTGTATTATTATAGCTACCTGTTAAAGAATCATCTGGATTATAGACCAGTGGCACTGTTGTTTCA
CAAGATGATGTTTGAAACTATTCCAATGTTCAGTGGCGGAACTTGCAATCCTCAGTTTGTGGTCTGCCAG
CTAAAGGTGAAGATATATTCCTCCAATTCAGGACCCACACGACGGGAAGACAAGTTCATGTACTTTGA
