[The description below was written by a language model from this plasmid's Addgene catalogue record.]
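Description:
979 pSG5L HA PTEN 1-393 is a mammalian expression plasmid built on the pSG5L-HA backbone (about 4.1 kb without insert). It carries a roughly 1.2 kb human PTEN coding fragment that encodes amino acids 1-393. The insert was placed by restriction cloning between BamHI and EcoRI sites, both of which remain intact, so the fragment can be excised or swapped. The backbone supplies an N-terminal HA epitope tag, and the expressed product is therefore HA-PTEN(1-393), which can be detected or immunoprecipitated with anti-HA antibodies. In bacteria the plasmid is maintained at high copy number and selected with ampicillin. No selectable marker for mammalian cells is listed, which suggests use mainly in transient transfection.

The record does not name the promoter or other regulatory elements, and no feature table is provided. pSG5-family vectors generally drive expression from the SV40 early promoter with a beta-globin intron and an SV40 polyadenylation signal. They also carry a T7 promoter upstream of the cloning site, which fits the T7 primer listed for 5′ sequencing, but none of these elements can be confirmed from the catalogue fields alone.

PTEN is a tumour suppressor phosphatase that opposes PI3K/AKT signalling. Full-length human PTEN is 403 residues, so this construct is a C-terminal truncation lacking the last ten amino acids, a region that includes the PDZ-binding motif. The record does not state a purpose. A construct of this kind would typically belong to a deletion series for mapping how the C-terminal tail contributes to PTEN stability, interactions or growth-suppressive activity in transfected mammalian cells.
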