Addgene plasmid #10767: 979 pSG5L HA PTEN 1-393
Depositing lab: William Sellers. Depositing organization: Dana-Farber Cancer Institute.
Backbone
  Vector backbone: pSG5L-HA
  Backbone size w/o insert (bp): 4100
  Vector type: Mammalian Expression
Growth in bacteria
  Bacterial resistance: Ampicillin, 100 μg/mL
  Growth temperature: 37°C
  Growth strain: DH5alpha
  Copy number: High Copy
Gene/Insert
  Gene/Insert name: PTEN
  Species: H. sapiens (human)
  Insert size (bp): 1179
  Mutation: Amino acids 1-393.
  Entrez Gene: PTEN (a.k.a. 10q23del, BZS, CWS1, DEC, GLM2, MHAM, MMAC1, PTEN1, PTENbeta, TEP1)
  Tag / fusion protein: HA (N terminal on backbone)
  Cloning method: Restriction Enzyme; 5′ cloning site BamHI (not destroyed); 3′ cloning site EcoRI (not destroyed)
  Sequencing primers: 5′ T7
Terms and licenses: Academic/Nonprofit Terms; Industry Terms: Not Available to Industry
How to cite: 979 pSG5L HA PTEN 1-393 was a gift from William Sellers (Addgene plasmid # 10767 ; http://n2t.net/addgene:10767 ; RRID:Addgene_10767)
